>Addgene plasmid #227529 | pEPCT0CM0207 | addgene full sequence | sequence record 454884 | Addgene NGS Result
ATAGGTCTCTAATGGATGGAGAGGTGCACAACTTCATAGTGGTTTGGATAATAGTGTTGCTAGGACTTCT
CTATTCTTACACCATAGGCAAGTTCATCCCAAAAGGTACAATTAGACTTTTGGCTTTATCCATTGTTATA
TGCCTCTTTCTATGGTTTCCACTCAATCTAACCACCATACACCTTGGTGGTTTAACCTCTTTCTTTATAT
CATGGCTTGCAAACTTCAAACTTCTTCTCTATGCTTATGGAAAAGGTCCCCTTTCTTCGGATCCATCGAT
CTCGTTGTCTAGCTTTATCCTCCTGGCGTGCCTGCCAATTCGGTCCGTCCATACTTCATCTTCTTCATAC
CCTGAAAAGCCGACTCAAAAAACCAAGATAAATGAGAAAATAGTTTTATCGAAGGTTTTATTGTTTGGGA
TGTTACTTAAAGGGTATGATTATTATGAATATATTCATCCGAAGTTGATAATGGTGTTGTATAGCATCCA
TATCTACTTCATGCTTGAGTTCGTGCTTGCCATGCTCGCATTTGTGGCTCGAACCCTAGTGCAAATGGAT
TTAGAGCCACAATTTGACGAGCCTTATCTTGCTACTTCCCTCCAAGACTTTTGGGGCAAAAGGTGGAACC
TAATGGTCACTAGAATTCTACATCCGACTATATATGAACCTATTCATTCAATTTCTACGCGTTTTATACC
AAGAAAATGGGCATCTCTAGTTGCGGTTTTTGCATCCTTTCTTGTTTCGGGTTTGATGCACGAGTTCATA
TTCTATAACATTGGTAGACTGAAACCGACCGGAGAAGTAACATGTTTTTTCTTATTACATGGAGTATTGA
TGAGCATTGAAGTTGTTATCAAGAGAGCAACAAAGGGAAAATTACATTTGCATCCCGTTGTGTCGAGGCC
AATAACTTTGGGATGCGTGCTCATTACATGTTTTTGGTTGTTCTTTCCGCCGTTTTTGCGGTTTAAACCA
GACATCCGTGGTTGTCAAGAAACCGTTGCATTTCTAAAGTTTGTAACAAACGGTCAACTAATTAGCCCTA
GTAACGCTTCTTGTCCGTATCTATCAAGTTTCGAGAGACCTAAGGCTAGGTGGAGGCTCAGTGATGATAA
GTCTGCGATGGTGGATGCATGTGTCATGGTCATAGCTGTTTCCTGTGTGAAATTGTTATCCGCTCAGAGG
GCACAATCCTATTCCGCGCTATCCGACAATCTCCAAGACATTAGGTGGAGTTCAGTTCGGCGTATGGCAT
ATGTCGCTGGAAAGAACATGTGAGCAAAAGGCCAGCAAAAGGCCAGGAACCGTAAAAAGGCCGCGTTGCT
GGCGTTTTTCCATAGGCTCCGCCCCCCTGACGAGCATCACAAAAATCGACGCTCAAGTCAGAGGTGGCGA
AACCCGACAGGACTATAAAGATACCAGGCGTTTCCCCCTGGAAGCTCCCTCGTGCGCTCTCCTGTTCCGA
CCCTGCCGCTTACCGGATACCTGTCCGCCTTTCTCCCTTCGGGAAGCGTGGCGCTTTCTCATAGCTCACG
CTGTAGGTATCTCAGTTCGGTGTAGGTCGTTCGCTCCAAGCTGGGCTGTGTGCACGAACCCCCCGTTCAG
CCCGACCGCTGCGCCTTATCCGGTAACTATCGTCTTGAGTCCAACCCGGTAAGACACGACTTATCGCCAC
TGGCAGCAGCCACTGGTAACAGGATTAGCAGAGCGAGGTATGTAGGCGGTGCTACAGAGTTCTTGAAGTG
GTGGCCTAACTACGGCTACACTAGAAGAACAGTATTTGGTATCTGCGCTCTGCTGAAGCCAGTTACCTTC
GGAAAAAGAGTTGGTAGCTCTTGATCCGGCAAACAAACCACCGCTGGTAGCGGTGGTTTTTTTGTTTGCA
AGCAGCAGATTACGCGCAGAAAAAAAGGATCTCAAGAAGATCCTTTGATCTTTTCTACGGGGTCTGACGC
TCTATTCAACAAAGCCGCCGTCCCGTCAAGTCAGCGTAAATGGGTAGGGGGCTTCAAATCGTCCCCCCAT
ACGATATAAGTTGTTACTAGTGCTTGGATTCTCACCAATAAAAAACGCCCGGCGGCAACCGAGCGTTCTG
AACAAATCCAGATGGAGTTCTGAGGTCATTACTGGATCTATCAACAGGAGTCCAAGCGAGCTCGATATCA
AATTACGCCCCGCCCTGCCACTCATCGCAGTACTGTTGTAATTCATTAAGCATTCTGCCGACATGGAAGC
CATCACAAACGGCATGATGAACCTGAATCGCCAGCGGCATCAGCACCTTGTCGCCTTGCGTATAATATTT
GCCCATGGTGAAAACGGGGGCGAAGAAGTTGTCCATATTGGCCACGTTTAAATCAAAACTGGTGAAACTC
ACCCAGGGATTGGCTGAGACGAAAAACATATTCTCAATAAACCCTTTAGGGAAATAGGCCAGGTTTTCAC
CGTAACACGCCACATCTTGCGAATATATGTGTAGAAACTGCCGGAAATCGTCGTGGTATTCACTCCAGAG
CGATGAAAACGTTTCAGTTTGCTCATGGAAAACGGTGTAACAAGGGTGAACACTATCCCATATCACCAGC
TCACCGTCTTTCATTGCCATACGAAATTCCGGATGAGCATTCATCAGGCGGGCAAGAATGTGAATAAAGG
CCGGATAAAACTTGTGCTTATTTTTCTTTACGGTCTTTAAAAAGGCCGTAATATCCAGCTGAACGGTCTG
GTTATAGGTACATTGAGCAACTGACTGAAATGCCTCAAAATGTTCTTTACGATGCCATTGGGATATATCA
ACGGTGGTATATCCAGTGATTTTTTTCTCCATTTTAGCTTCCTTAGCTCCTGAAAATCTCGATAACTCAA
AAAATACGCCCGGTAGTGATCTTATTTCATTATGGTGAAAGTTGGAACCTCTTACGTGCCGATCAACGTC
TCATTGATACCTGAAACAAAACCCATCGTACGGCCAAGGAAGTCTCCAATAACTGTGATCCACCACAAGC
GCCAGGGTTTTCCCAGTCACGACGTTGTAAAACGACGGCCAGTCATGCATAATCCGCACGCATCTGGAAT
AAGGAAGTGCCATTCCGCCTGACCT
Features (pLannotate 1.2.2; 5 found; start..end, strand, type, name):
   1337..1925    -  rep_origin     ori: high-copy-number ColE1/pMB1/pBR322/pUC origin of replication
   2058..2152    -  terminator     lambda t0 terminator: transcription terminator from phage lambda
   2176..2832    -  CDS            cat: CAT_ECOLX - Experimental evidence at protein level: Swiss-Prot protein existence level 1. This enzyme is an effector of chloramphenicol resistance in bacteria. From Escherichia coli. This protein is used as a marker in many commonly used cloning vectors, such as pACYC184.
   2833..2935    -  promoter       cat promoter: promoter of the E. coli cat gene encoding chloramphenicol acetyltransferase
   3010..3053    -  CDS            lacZα (fragment): LacZα fragment of β-galactosidase; lacZ fragment
