[The description below was written by a language model from this plasmid's Addgene catalogue record and pLannotate feature annotations shown in this document.]
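Description:
pEPCT0CM0207 is a Level 0 (L0) standard part plasmid for modular Golden Gate-style assembly of plant expression constructs. It is built on the pTwist Chlor High Copy backbone and is about 3.1 kb in the sequenced record. It is a storage and donor vector maintained in E. coli rather than an expression construct in its own right. Replication depends on a high-copy ColE1/pUC-type origin. Selection is by chloramphenicol, through the cat gene, which is driven by its native promoter and followed by the phage lambda t0 terminator. The annotation also picks up a short lacZα fragment, which appears to be a backbone remnant rather than a functional screening cassette.

The payload is the coding sequence of CoACT4, acyltransferase 4 from the pot marigold Calendula officinalis. It is supplied as a CDS part without a stop codon, a format that generally allows a C-terminal tag or fusion partner to be joined in frame during assembly. Internal BsaI sites were removed by silent mutation, so the part is compatible with BsaI-based Type IIS assembly while the encoded protein is unchanged. The automated feature table annotates only backbone elements. The insert itself is not annotated and presumably lies in the unannotated region upstream of the origin. No plant promoter, terminator or tag is recorded, as expected for an L0 part, since these elements would come from other parts when a transcription unit is assembled. The associated work concerns the biosynthesis of anti-inflammatory triterpenoids in Calendula, which suggests the part is used to build plant expression constructs for testing this candidate acyltransferase in that pathway.
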