Addgene plasmid #227529: pEPCT0CM0207
Purpose: L0 part - CDS (without STOP codon)
Depositing lab: Nicola Patron. Depositing organization: Earlham Institute. Publication: Biosynthesis and bioactivity of anti-inflammatory triterpenoids in Calendula officinalis. Golubova D, Salmon M, Su H, Tansley C, Kaithakottil GG, Linsmith G, Schudoma C, Swarbreck D, O'Connell MA, Patron NJ. Nat Commun. 2025 Jul 28;16(1):6941. doi: 10.1038/s41467-025-62269-w. PubMed 40721615.
Backbone
  Vector backbone: pTwist Chlor High Copy
  Vector type: Plant Expression
Growth in bacteria
  Bacterial resistance: Chloramphenicol, 25 μg/mL
  Growth temperature: 37°C
  Growth strain: DH5alpha
  Copy number: High Copy
Gene/Insert
  Gene/Insert name: CoACT4 (Calendula officinalis acyltransferase 4)
  Species: Calendula officinalis
  Mutation: BsaI sites removed by silent mutation
  Cloning method: Restriction Enzyme; 5′ cloning site unknown (unknown if destroyed)
Terms and licenses: Academic/Nonprofit Terms; Industry Terms: Not Available to Industry
How to cite: pEPCT0CM0207 was a gift from Nicola Patron (Addgene plasmid # 227529 ; http://n2t.net/addgene:227529 ; RRID:Addgene_227529)
